Addgene plasmid #124925: pTagGFP2-N SIN1 delta95-114
Purpose: For expression of a.a.95-114 deletion mutant of SIN1-GFP
Depositing lab: Jin Chen. Depositing organization: Vanderbilt University. Publication: Disruption of the Scaffolding Function of mLST8 Selectively Inhibits mTORC2 Assembly and Function and Suppresses mTORC2-Dependent Tumor Growth In Vivo. Hwang Y, Kim LC, Song W, Edwards DN, Cook RS, Chen J. Cancer Res. 2019 Jul 1;79(13):3178-3184. doi: 10.1158/0008-5472.CAN-18-3658. Epub 2019 May 13. PubMed 31085701.
Backbone
  Vector backbone: pTagGFP2-N
  Backbone manufacturer: Evrogen
  Vector type: Mammalian Expression
  Selectable markers: Neomycin (select with G418)
Growth in bacteria
  Bacterial resistance: Kanamycin, 50 μg/mL
  Growth temperature: 37°C
  Growth strain: DH5alpha
  Copy number: High Copy
Gene/Insert
  Gene/Insert name: MAPKAP1 (alt names: SIN1; mSIN1)
  Species: H. sapiens (human)
  Mutation: Insert ORF was sirently mutated to be resistent to sgMAPKAP1_1.
  Entrez Gene: MAPKAP1 (a.k.a. JC310, MIP1, SIN1, SIN1b, SIN1g)
  Tag / fusion protein: TagGFP2 (C terminal on backbone)
  Cloning method: Restriction Enzyme; 5′ cloning site HindIII (not destroyed); 3′ cloning site KpnI (not destroyed)
  Sequencing primers: 5′ CMV Forward; 3′ TagGFP-Rev, GCGCACGCTGAACTTGTGGC
Terms and licenses: Academic/Nonprofit Terms; Industry Terms: Not Available to Industry
How to cite: pTagGFP2-N SIN1 delta95-114 was a gift from Jin Chen (Addgene plasmid # 124925 ; http://n2t.net/addgene:124925 ; RRID:Addgene_124925)
