[The description below was written by a language model from this plasmid's Addgene catalogue record and pLannotate feature annotations shown in this document.]
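Description:
pTagGFP2-N SIN1 delta95-114 is a mammalian expression plasmid built on the Evrogen pTagGFP2-N backbone, which places an inserted open reading frame upstream of, and in frame with, the monomeric green fluorescent protein TagGFP2. It is maintained in E. coli as a high-copy plasmid through a ColE1/pUC-type origin and also carries an f1 phage origin. A single Tn5 aminoglycoside phosphotransferase gene (NeoR/KanR) serves both hosts. The bacterial bla promoter drives it for kanamycin selection, while the adjacent SV40 enhancer/early promoter drives it in mammalian cells for G418 selection, with an HSV TK polyadenylation signal downstream. Short annotated fragments (RSF ori, ble, large T antigen, bGH poly(A)) appear to be backbone remnants or partial matches rather than functional parts.

The payload is human MAPKAP1, which encodes SIN1, a subunit of the mTORC2 complex. It was cloned between the HindIII and KpnI sites of the polylinker and is expressed from the CMV immediate-early enhancer and promoter, with an SV40 poly(A) signal terminating the transcript. The product is SIN1 carrying a C-terminal TagGFP2 tag. This version lacks amino acids 95–114, and the coding sequence also contains silent mutations that make it resistant to a MAPKAP1-targeting sgRNA. The mutant can therefore be expressed in cells where endogenous SIN1 has been disrupted by CRISPR. The associated study concerns mTORC2 assembly and function, so the construct suits rescue or structure-function experiments testing the contribution of this SIN1 region, with fluorescence reporting expression and localization. The depositor and sequencing-derived records are the same length and show the same feature order, differing only in numbering offset.
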