Features (pLannotate 1.2.2; 16 found; start..end, strand, type, name):
     61..364     +  enhancer       CMV enhancer: human cytomegalovirus immediate early enhancer
    365..568     +  promoter       CMV promoter: human cytomegalovirus (CMV) immediate early promoter
    591..627     +  misc_feature   MCS (fragment): multiple cloning site
    634..2139    +  CDS            MAPKAP1: SIN1_HUMAN - Also known as MIP1, SIN1. Experimental evidence at protein level: Swiss-Prot protein existence level 1. Subunit of mTORC2, which regulates cell growth and survival in response to hormonal signals. mTORC2 is activated by growth factors, but, in contrast to mTORC1, seems to be nutrient-insensitive. mTORC2 seems to function upstream of Rho GTPases to regulate the actin cytoskeleton, probably by activating one or more Rho-type guanine nucleotide exchange factors. mTORC2 promotes the serum-induced formation of stress-fibers or F-actin. mTORC2 plays a critical role in AKT1 'Ser-473' pho
   2139..2165    +  misc_feature   MCS (fragment): multiple cloning site
   2173..2889    +  CDS            TagGFP2: monomeric green fluorescent protein, also known as mTagGFP mammalian codon-optimized
   2905..2988    +  CDS            large T antigen (fragment): large T antigen from SV40 (simian virus 40)
   3011..3132    +  polyA_signal   SV40 poly(A) signal: SV40 polyadenylation signal
   3166..3594    -  rep_origin     f1 ori (sequence partly withheld): f1 bacteriophage origin of replication; arrow indicates direction of (+) strand synthesis
   3621..3725    +  promoter       AmpR promoter: bla
   3727..4084    +  promoter       SV40 promoter: SV40 enhancer and early promoter
   4119..4913    +  CDS            NeoR/KanR: aminoglycoside phosphotransferase from Tn5; aph(3')-II (or nptII); confers resistance to neomycin, kanamycin, and G418 (Geneticin®)
   4934..5086    +  CDS            ble (fragment): BLE_KLEPN - Experimental evidence at protein level: Swiss-Prot protein existence level 1. Binding protein with a strong affinity to the bleomycin family of antibiotics. Binds to CL990; an antimitotic-antibiotic compound. From Klebsiella pneumoniae.
   5145..5192    +  polyA_signal   HSV TK poly(A) signal: herpes simplex virus thymidine kinase polyadenylation signal (Cole and Stacy, 1985)
   5283..5299    -  polyA_signal   bGH poly(A) signal (fragment): bovine growth hormone polyadenylation signal
   5521..6109    +  rep_origin     ori: high-copy-number ColE1/pMB1/pBR322/pUC origin of replication
>Addgene plasmid #124925 | pTagGFP2-N SIN1 delta95-114 | depositor full sequence | sequence record 238756 | Full Sequence
TAGTTATTAATAGTAATCAATTACGGGGTCATTAGTTCATAGCCCATATATGGAGTTCCGCGTTACATAA
CTTACGGTAAATGGCCCGCCTGGCTGACCGCCCAACGACCCCCGCCCATTGACGTCAATAATGACGTATG
TTCCCATAGTAACGCCAATAGGGACTTTCCATTGACGTCAATGGGTGGAGTATTTACGGTAAACTGCCCA
CTTGGCAGTACATCAAGTGTATCATATGCCAAGTACGCCCCCTATTGACGTCAATGACGGTAAATGGCCC
GCCTGGCATTATGCCCAGTACATGACCTTATGGGACTTTCCTACTTGGCAGTACATCTACGTATTAGTCA
TCGCTATTACCATGGTGATGCGGTTTTGGCAGTACATCAATGGGCGTGGATAGCGGTTTGACTCACGGGG
ATTTCCAAGTCTCCACCCCATTGACGTCAATGGGAGTTTGTTTTGGCACCAAAATCAACGGGACTTTCCA
AAATGTCGTAACAACTCCGCCCCATTGACGCAAATGGGCGGTAGGCGTGTACGGTGGGAGGTCTATATAA
GCAGAGCTGGTTTAGTGAACCGTCAGATCCGCTAGCGCTACCGGACTCAGATCTCGAGCTCAAGCTTGCC
ACCATGGCCTTCTTGGACAATCCAACTATCATTCTAGCTCATATTCGACAGTCACATGTGACCAGTGATG
ACACGGGAATGTGTGAGATGGTTCTCATTGATCATGATGTTGACCTAGAGAAGATTCATCCTCCTTCAAT
GCCTGGAGACAGTGGGTCAGAAATTCAGGGAAGCAATGGTGAGACTCAGGGCTATGTATATGCTCAGTCT
GTCGATATTACCTCAAGTTGGGACTTTGGTATTAGAAGACGCTCAAACACAGCTCAAAGATTAGAACGAC
TCCGACAATCAGCCCAGGAGTTAAAGTCACTGTTTGAAAAAAAATCTCTCAAAGAGAAGCCTCCAATTTC
TGGGAAGCAGTCGATATTATCTGTACGCCTAGAACAGTGCCCTCTGCAGCTGAATAACCCTTTTAACGAG
TATTCCAAATTTGATGGCAAGGGTCATGTAGGTACAACAGCAACCAAGAAGATCGATGTCTACCTCCCTC
TGCACTCGAGCCAGGACAGACTGCTGCCAATGACCGTGGTGACAATGGCCAGCGCCAGGGTGCAGGACCT
GATCGGGCTCATCTGCTGGCAGTATACAAGCGAAGGACGGGAGCCGAAGCTCAATGACAATGTCAGTGCC
TACTGCCTGCATATTGCTGAGGATGATGGGGAGGTGGACACCGATTTCCCCCCGCTGGATTCCAATGAGC
CCATTCATAAGTTTGGCTTCAGTACTTTGGCCCTGGTTGAAAAGTACTCATCTCCTGGTCTGACATCCAA
AGAGTCACTCTTTGTTCGAATAAATGCTGCTCATGGATTCTCCCTTATTCAGGTGGACAACACAAAGGTT
ACCATGAAGGAAATCTTACTGAAGGCAGTGAAGCGAAGAAAAGGATCCCAGAAAGTTTCAGGCCCTCAGT
ACCGCCTGGAGAAGCAGAGCGAGCCCAATGTCGCCGTTGACCTGGACAGCACTTTGGAGAGCCAGAGCGC
ATGGGAGTTCTGCCTGGTCCGCGAGAACAGTTCAAGGGCAGACGGGGTTTTTGAGGAGGATTCGCAAATT
GACATAGCCACAGTACAGGATATGCTTAGCAGCCACCATTACAAGTCATTCAAAGTCAGCATGATCCACA
GACTGCGATTCACAACCGACGTACAGCTAGGTATCTCTGGAGACAAAGTAGAGATAGACCCTGTTACGAA
TCAGAAAGCCAGCACTAAGTTTTGGATTAAGCAGAAACCCATCTCAATCGATTCCGACCTGCTCTGTGCC
TGTGACCTTGCTGAAGAGAAAAGCCCCAGTCACGCAATATTTAAACTCACGTATCTAAGCAATCACGACT
ATAAACACCTCTACTTTGAATCGGACGCTGCTACCGTCAATGAAATTGTGCTCAAGGTTAACTACATCCT
GGAATCGCGAGCTAGCACTGCCCGGGCTGACTACTTTGCTCAAAAACAAAGAAAACTGAACAGACGTACG
AGCTTCAGCTTCCAGAAGGAGAAGAAATCCGGGCAGCAGGTACCGCGGGCCCGGGATCCACCGGTCGCCA
CCATGAGCGGGGGCGAGGAGCTGTTCGCCGGCATCGTGCCCGTGCTGATCGAGCTGGACGGCGACGTGCA
CGGCCACAAGTTCAGCGTGCGCGGCGAGGGCGAGGGCGACGCCGACTACGGCAAGCTGGAGATCAAGTTC
ATCTGCACCACCGGCAAGCTGCCCGTGCCCTGGCCCACCCTGGTGACCACCCTCTGCTACGGCATCCAGT
GCTTCGCCCGCTACCCCGAGCACATGAAGATGAACGACTTCTTCAAGAGCGCCATGCCCGAGGGCTACAT
CCAGGAGCGCACCATCCAGTTCCAGGACGACGGCAAGTACAAGACCCGCGGCGAGGTGAAGTTCGAGGGC
GACACCCTGGTGAACCGCATCGAGCTGAAGGGCAAGGACTTCAAGGAGGACGGCAACATCCTGGGCCACA
AGCTGGAGTACAGCTTCAACAGCCACAACGTGTACATCCGCCCCGACAAGGCCAACAACGGCCTGGAGGC
TAACTTCAAGACCCGCCACAACATCGAGGGCGGCGGCGTGCAGCTGGCCGACCACTACCAGACCAACGTG
CCCCTGGGCGACGGCCCCGTGCTGATCCCCATCAACCACTACCTGAGCACTCAGACCAAGATCAGCAAGG
ACCGCAACGAGGCCCGCGACCACATGGTGCTCCTGGAGTCCTTCAGCGCCTGCTGCCACACCCACGGCAT
GGACGAGCTGTACAGGTAAGCGGCCGCGACTCTAGATCATAATCAGCCATACCACATTTGTAGAGGTTTT
ACTTGCTTTAAAAAACCTCCCACACCTCCCCCTGAACCTGAAACATAAAATGAATGCAATTGTTGTTGTT
AACTTGTTTATTGCAGCTTATAATGGTTACAAATAAAGCAATAGCATCACAAATTTCACAAATAAAGCAT
TTTTTTCACTGCATTCTAGTTGTGGTTTGTCCAAACTCATCAATGTATCTTAAGGCGTAAATTGTAAGCG
TTAATATTTTGTTAAAATTCGCGTTAAATTTTTGTTAAATCAGCTCATTTTTTAACCAATAGGCCGAAAT
CGGCAAAATCCCTTATAAATCAAAAGAATAGACCGAGATAGGGT
[37 nt withheld, positions 3265-3301]
AAAGAACGTGGACTCCAACGTCAAAGG
[49 nt withheld, positions 3329-3377]
T
[91 nt withheld, positions 3379-3469]
G
[124 nt withheld, positions 3471-3594]
CAGGTGGCACTTTTCGGGGAAATGTGCGCGGAACCCCTATTTGTTTATTTTTCTAAATACATTCAAATAT
GTATCCGCTCATGAGACAATAACCCTGATAAATGCTTCAATAATATTGAAAAAGGAAGAGTCCTGAGGCG
GAAAGAACCAGCTGTGGAATGTGTGTCAGTTAGGGTGTGGAAAGTCCCCAGGCTCCCCAGCAGGCAGAAG
TATGCAAAGCATGCATCTCAATTAGTCAGCAACCAGGTGTGGAAAGTCCCCAGGCTCCCCAGCAGGCAGA
AGTATGCAAAGCATGCATCTCAATTAGTCAGCAACCATAGTCCCGCCCCTAACTCCGCCCATCCCGCCCC
TAACTCCGCCCAGTTCCGCCCATTCTCCGCCCCATGGCTGACTAATTTTTTTTATTTATGCAGAGGCCGA
GGCCGCCTCGGCCTCTGAGCTATTCCAGAAGTAGTGAGGAGGCTTTTTTGGAGGCCTAGGCTTTTGCAAA
GATCGATCAAGAGACAGGATGAGGATCGTTTCGCATGATTGAACAAGATGGATTGCACGCAGGTTCTCCG
GCCGCTTGGGTGGAGAGGCTATTCGGCTATGACTGGGCACAACAGACAATCGGCTGCTCTGATGCCGCCG
TGTTCCGGCTGTCAGCGCAGGGGCGCCCGGTTCTTTTTGTCAAGACCGACCTGTCCGGTGCCCTGAATGA
ACTGCAAGACGAGGCAGCGCGGCTATCGTGGCTGGCCACGACGGGCGTTCCTTGCGCAGCTGTGCTCGAC
GTTGTCACTGAAGCGGGAAGGGACTGGCTGCTATTGGGCGAAGTGCCGGGGCAGGATCTCCTGTCATCTC
ACCTTGCTCCTGCCGAGAAAGTATCCATCATGGCTGATGCAATGCGGCGGCTGCATACGCTTGATCCGGC
TACCTGCCCATTCGACCACCAAGCGAAACATCGCATCGAGCGAGCACGTACTCGGATGGAAGCCGGTCTT
GTCGATCAGGATGATCTGGACGAAGAGCATCAGGGGCTCGCGCCAGCCGAACTGTTCGCCAGGCTCAAGG
CGAGCATGCCCGACGGCGAGGATCTCGTCGTGACCCATGGCGATGCCTGCTTGCCGAATATCATGGTGGA
AAATGGCCGCTTTTCTGGATTCATCGACTGTGGCCGGCTGGGTGTGGCGGACCGCTATCAGGACATAGCG
TTGGCTACCCGTGATATTGCTGAAGAGCTTGGCGGCGAATGGGCTGACCGCTTCCTCGTGCTTTACGGTA
TCGCCGCTCCCGATTCGCAGCGCATCGCCTTCTATCGCCTTCTTGACGAGTTCTTCTGAGCGGGACTCTG
GGGTTCGAAATGACCGACCAAGCGACGCCCAACCTGCCATCACGAGATTTCGATTCCACCGCCGCCTTCT
ATGAAAGGTTGGGCTTCGGAATCGTTTTCCGGGACGCCGGCTGGATGATCCTCCAGCGCGGGGATCTCAT
GCTGGAGTTCTTCGCCCACCCTAGGGGGAGGCTAACTGAAACACGGAAGGAGACAATACCGGAAGGAACC
CGCGCTATGACGGCAATAAAAAGACAGAATAAAACGCACGGTGTTGGGTCGTTTGTTCATAAACGCGGGG
TTCGGTCCCAGGGCTGGCACTCTGTCGATACCCCACCGAGACCCCATTGGGGCCAATACGCCCGCGTTTC
TTCCTTTTCCCCACCCCACCCCCCAAGTTCGGGTGAAGGCCCAGGGCTCGCAGCCAACGTCGGGGCGGCA
GGCCCTGCCATAGCCTCAGGTTACTCATATATACTTTAGATTGATTTAAAACTTCATTTTTAATTTAAAA
GGATCTAGGTGAAGATCCTTTTTGATAATCTCATGACCAAAATCCCTTAACGTGAGTTTTCGTTCCACTG
AGCGTCAGACCCCGTAGAAAAGATCAAAGGATCTTCTTGAGATCCTTTTTTTCTGCGCGTAATCTGCTGC
TTGCAAACAAAAAAACCACCGCTACCAGCGGTGGTTTGTTTGCCGGATCAAGAGCTACCAACTCTTTTTC
CGAAGGTAACTGGCTTCAGCAGAGCGCAGATACCAAATACTGTCCTTCTAGTGTAGCCGTAGTTAGGCCA
CCACTTCAAGAACTCTGTAGCACCGCCTACATACCTCGCTCTGCTAATCCTGTTACCAGTGGCTGCTGCC
AGTGGCGATAAGTCGTGTCTTACCGGGTTGGACTCAAGACGATAGTTACCGGATAAGGCGCAGCGGTCGG
GCTGAACGGGGGGTTCGTGCACACAGCCCAGCTTGGAGCGAACGACCTACACCGAACTGAGATACCTACA
GCGTGAGCTATGAGAAAGCGCCACGCTTCCCGAAGGGAGAAAGGCGGACAGGTATCCGGTAAGCGGCAGG
GTCGGAACAGGAGAGCGCACGAGGGAGCTTCCAGGGGGAAACGCCTGGTATCTTTATAGTCCTGTCGGGT
TTCGCCACCTCTGACTTGAGCGTCGATTTTTGTGATGCTCGTCAGGGGGGCGGAGCCTATGGAAAAACGC
CAGCAACGCGGCCTTTTTACGGTTCCTGGCCTTTTGCTGGCCTTTTGCTCACATGTTCTTTCCTGCGTTA
TCCCCTGATTCTGTGGATAACCGTATTACCGCCATGCAT
