Features (pLannotate 1.2.2; 17 found; start..end, strand, type, name):
     19..78      +  rep_origin     RSF ori (fragment): Plasmids containing the RSF 1030 origin of replication can be propagated in E. coli cells that contain additional plasmids with compatible origins.
     86..449     +  enhancer       CMV enhancer: human cytomegalovirus immediate early enhancer
    450..653     +  promoter       CMV promoter: human cytomegalovirus (CMV) immediate early promoter
    676..712     +  misc_feature   MCS (fragment): multiple cloning site
    719..2224    +  CDS            MAPKAP1: SIN1_HUMAN - Also known as MIP1, SIN1. Experimental evidence at protein level: Swiss-Prot protein existence level 1. Subunit of mTORC2, which regulates cell growth and survival in response to hormonal signals. mTORC2 is activated by growth factors, but, in contrast to mTORC1, seems to be nutrient-insensitive. mTORC2 seems to function upstream of Rho GTPases to regulate the actin cytoskeleton, probably by activating one or more Rho-type guanine nucleotide exchange factors. mTORC2 promotes the serum-induced formation of stress-fibers or F-actin. mTORC2 plays a critical role in AKT1 'Ser-473' pho
   2224..2250    +  misc_feature   MCS (fragment): multiple cloning site
   2258..2974    +  CDS            TagGFP2: monomeric green fluorescent protein, also known as mTagGFP mammalian codon-optimized
   2990..3073    +  CDS            large T antigen (fragment): large T antigen from SV40 (simian virus 40)
   3096..3217    +  polyA_signal   SV40 poly(A) signal: SV40 polyadenylation signal
   3251..3679    -  rep_origin     f1 ori (sequence partly withheld): f1 bacteriophage origin of replication; arrow indicates direction of (+) strand synthesis
   3706..3810    +  promoter       AmpR promoter: bla
   3812..4169    +  promoter       SV40 promoter: SV40 enhancer and early promoter
   4204..4998    +  CDS            NeoR/KanR: aminoglycoside phosphotransferase from Tn5; aph(3')-II (or nptII); confers resistance to neomycin, kanamycin, and G418 (Geneticin®)
   5019..5171    +  CDS            ble (fragment): BLE_KLEPN - Experimental evidence at protein level: Swiss-Prot protein existence level 1. Binding protein with a strong affinity to the bleomycin family of antibiotics. Binds to CL990; an antimitotic-antibiotic compound. From Klebsiella pneumoniae.
   5230..5277    +  polyA_signal   HSV TK poly(A) signal: herpes simplex virus thymidine kinase polyadenylation signal (Cole and Stacy, 1985)
   5368..5384    -  polyA_signal   bGH poly(A) signal (fragment): bovine growth hormone polyadenylation signal
   5606..6194    +  rep_origin     ori: high-copy-number ColE1/pMB1/pBR322/pUC origin of replication
>Addgene plasmid #124925 | pTagGFP2-N SIN1 delta95-114 | addgene full sequence | sequence record 244589 | Addgene NGS Result
CCTGGCCTTTTGCTGGCCTTTTGCTCACATGTTCTTTCCTGCGTTATCCCCTGATTCTGTGGATAACCGT
ATTACCGCCATGCATTAGTTATTAATAGTAATCAATTACGGGGTCATTAGTTCATAGCCCATATATGGAG
TTCCGCTTTACATAACTTACGGTAAATGGCCCGCCTGGCTGACCGCCCAACGACCCCCGCCCATTGACGT
CAATAATGACGTATGTTCCCATAGTAACGCCAATAGGGACTTTCCATTGACGTCAATGGGTGGAGTATTT
ACGGTAAACTGCCCACTTGGCAGTACATCAAGTGTATCATATGCCAAGTACGCCCCCTATTGACGTCAAT
GACGGTAAATGGCCCGCCTGGCATTATGCCCAGTACATGACCTTATGGGACTTTCCTACTTGGCAGTACA
TCTACGTATTAGTCATCGCTATTACCATGGTGATGCGGTTTTGGCAGTACATCAATGGGCGTGGATAGCG
GTTTGACTCACGGGGATTTCCAAGTCTCCACCCCATTGACGTCAATGGGAGTTTGTTTTGGCACCAAAAT
CAACGGGACTTTCCAAAATGTCGTAACAACTCCGCCCCATTGACGCAAATGGGCGGTAGGCGTGTACGGT
GGGAGGTCTATATAAGCAGAGCTGGTTTAGTGAACCGTCAGATCCGCTAGCGCTACCGGACTCAGATCTC
GAGCTCAAGCTTGCCACCATGGCCTTCTTGGACAATCCAACTATCATTCTAGCTCATATTCGACAGTCAC
ATGTGACCAGTGATGACACGGGAATGTGTGAGATGGTTCTCATTGATCATGATGTTGACCTAGAGAAGAT
TCATCCTCCTTCAATGCCTGGAGACAGTGGGTCAGAAATTCAGGGAAGCAATGGTGAGACTCAGGGCTAT
GTATATGCTCAGTCTGTCGATATTACCTCAAGTTGGGACTTTGGTATTAGAAGACGCTCAAACACAGCTC
AAAGATTAGAACGACTCCGACAATCAGCCCAGGAGTTAAAGTCACTGTTTGAAAAAAAATCTCTCAAAGA
GAAGCCTCCAATTTCTGGGAAGCAGTCGATATTATCTGTACGCCTAGAACAGTGCCCTCTGCAGCTGAAT
AACCCTTTTAACGAGTATTCCAAATTTGATGGCAAGGGTCATGTAGGTACAACAGCAACCAAGAAGATCG
ATGTCTACCTCCCTCTGCACTCGAGCCAGGACAGACTGCTGCCAATGACCGTGGTGACAATGGCCAGCGC
CAGGGTGCAGGACCTGATCGGGCTCATCTGCTGGCAGTATACAAGCGAAGGACGGGAGCCGAAGCTCAAT
GACAATGTCAGTGCCTACTGCCTGCATATTGCTGAGGATGATGGGGAGGTGGACACCGATTTCCCCCCGC
TGGATTCCAATGAGCCCATTCATAAGTTTGGCTTCAGTACTTTGGCCCTGGTTGAAAAGTACTCATCTCC
TGGTCTGACATCCAAAGAGTCACTCTTTGTTCGAATAAATGCTGCTCATGGATTCTCCCTTATTCAGGTG
GACAACACAAAGGTTACCATGAAGGAAATCTTACTGAAGGCAGTGAAGCGAAGAAAAGGATCCCAGAAAG
TTTCAGGCCCTCAGTACCGCCTGGAGAAGCAGAGCGAGCCCAATGTCGCCGTTGACCTGGACAGCACTTT
GGAGAGCCAGAGCGCATGGGAGTTCTGCCTGGTCCGCGAGAACAGTTCAAGGGCAGACGGGGTTTTTGAG
GAGGATTCGCAAATTGACATAGCCACAGTACAGGATATGCTTAGCAGCCACCATTACAAGTCATTCAAAG
TCAGCATGATCCACAGACTGCGATTCACAACCGACGTACAGCTAGGTATCTCTGGAGACAAAGTAGAGAT
AGACCCTGTTACGAATCAGAAAGCCAGCACTAAGTTTTGGATTAAGCAGAAACCCATCTCAATCGATTCC
GACCTGCTCTGTGCCTGTGACCTTGCTGAAGAGAAAAGCCCCAGTCACGCAATATTTAAACTCACGTATC
TAAGCAATCACGACTATAAACACCTCTACTTTGAATCGGACGCTGCTACCGTCAATGAAATTGTGCTCAA
GGTTAACTACATCCTGGAATCGCGAGCTAGCACTGCCCGGGCTGACTACTTTGCTCAAAAACAAAGAAAA
CTGAACAGACGTACGAGCTTCAGCTTCCAGAAGGAGAAGAAATCCGGGCAGCAGGTACCGCGGGCCCGGG
ATCCACCGGTCGCCACCATGAGCGGGGGCGAGGAGCTGTTCGCCGGCATCGTGCCCGTGCTGATCGAGCT
GGACGGCGACGTGCACGGCCACAAGTTCAGCGTGCGCGGCGAGGGCGAGGGCGACGCCGACTACGGCAAG
CTGGAGATCAAGTTCATCTGCACCACCGGCAAGCTGCCCGTGCCCTGGCCCACCCTGGTGACCACCCTCT
GCTACGGCATCCAGTGCTTCGCCCGCTACCCCGAGCACATGAAGATGAACGACTTCTTCAAGAGCGCCAT
GCCCGAGGGCTACATCCAGGAGCGCACCATCCAGTTCCAGGACGACGGCAAGTACAAGACCCGCGGCGAG
GTGAAGTTCGAGGGCGACACCCTGGTGAACCGCATCGAGCTGAAGGGCAAGGACTTCAAGGAGGACGGCA
ACATCCTGGGCCACAAGCTGGAGTACAGCTTCAACAGCCACAACGTGTACATCCGCCCCGACAAGGCCAA
CAACGGCCTGGAGGCTAACTTCAAGACCCGCCACAACATCGAGGGCGGCGGCGTGCAGCTGGCCGACCAC
TACCAGACCAACGTGCCCCTGGGCGACGGCCCCGTGCTGATCCCCATCAACCACTACCTGAGCACTCAGA
CCAAGATCAGCAAGGACCGCAACGAGGCCCGCGACCACATGGTGCTCCTGGAGTCCTTCAGCGCCTGCTG
CCACACCCACGGCATGGACGAGCTGTACAGGTAAGCGGCCGCGACTCTAGATCATAATCAGCCATACCAC
ATTTGTAGAGGTTTTACTTGCTTTAAAAAACCTCCCACACCTCCCCCTGAACCTGAAACATAAAATGAAT
GCAATTGTTGTTGTTAACTTGTTTATTGCAGCTTATAATGGTTACAAATAAAGCAATAGCATCACAAATT
TCACAAATAAAGCATTTTTTTCACTGCATTCTAGTTGTGGTTTGTCCAAACTCATCAATGTATCTTAAGG
CGTAAATTGTAAGCGTTAATATTTTGTTAAAATTCGCGTTAAATTTTTGTTAAATCAGCTCATTTTTTAA
CCAATAGGCCGAAATCGGCAAAATCCCTTATAAATCAAAAGAATAGACCGAGATAGGGT
[37 nt withheld, positions 3350-3386]
AAAGAACGTGGACTCCAACGTCAAAGG
[49 nt withheld, positions 3414-3462]
T
[91 nt withheld, positions 3464-3554]
G
[124 nt withheld, positions 3556-3679]
CAGGTGGCACTTTTCGGGGAAATGTGCGCGGAACCCCTATTTGTTTATTTTTCTAAATACATTCAAATAT
GTATCCGCTCATGAGACAATAACCCTGATAAATGCTTCAATAATATTGAAAAAGGAAGAGTCCTGAGGCG
GAAAGAACCAGCTGTGGAATGTGTGTCAGTTAGGGTGTGGAAAGTCCCCAGGCTCCCCAGCAGGCAGAAG
TATGCAAAGCATGCATCTCAATTAGTCAGCAACCAGGTGTGGAAAGTCCCCAGGCTCCCCAGCAGGCAGA
AGTATGCAAAGCATGCATCTCAATTAGTCAGCAACCATAGTCCCGCCCCTAACTCCGCCCATCCCGCCCC
TAACTCCGCCCAGTTCCGCCCATTCTCCGCCCCATGGCTGACTAATTTTTTTTATTTATGCAGAGGCCGA
GGCCGCCTCGGCCTCTGAGCTATTCCAGAAGTAGTGAGGAGGCTTTTTTGGAGGCCTAGGCTTTTGCAAA
GATCGATCAAGAGACAGGATGAGGATCGTTTCGCATGATTGAACAAGATGGATTGCACGCAGGTTCTCCG
GCCGCTTGGGTGGAGAGGCTATTCGGCTATGACTGGGCACAACAGACAATCGGCTGCTCTGATGCCGCCG
TGTTCCGGCTGTCAGCGCAGGGGCGCCCGGTTCTTTTTGTCAAGACCGACCTGTCCGGTGCCCTGAATGA
ACTGCAAGACGAGGCAGCGCGGCTATCGTGGCTGGCCACGACGGGCGTTCCTTGCGCAGCTGTGCTCGAC
GTTGTCACTGAAGCGGGAAGGGACTGGCTGCTATTGGGCGAAGTGCCGGGGCAGGATCTCCTGTCATCTC
ACCTTGCTCCTGCCGAGAAAGTATCCATCATGGCTGATGCAATGCGGCGGCTGCATACGCTTGATCCGGC
TACCTGCCCATTCGACCACCAAGCGAAACATCGCATCGAGCGAGCACGTACTCGGATGGAAGCCGGTCTT
GTCGATCAGGATGATCTGGACGAAGAGCATCAGGGGCTCGCGCCAGCCGAACTGTTCGCCAGGCTCAAGG
CGAGCATGCCCGACGGCGAGGATCTCGTCGTGACCCATGGCGATGCCTGCTTGCCGAATATCATGGTGGA
AAATGGCCGCTTTTCTGGATTCATCGACTGTGGCCGGCTGGGTGTGGCGGACCGCTATCAGGACATAGCG
TTGGCTACCCGTGATATTGCTGAAGAGCTTGGCGGCGAATGGGCTGACCGCTTCCTCGTGCTTTACGGTA
TCGCCGCTCCCGATTCGCAGCGCATCGCCTTCTATCGCCTTCTTGACGAGTTCTTCTGAGCGGGACTCTG
GGGTTCGAAATGACCGACCAAGCGACGCCCAACCTGCCATCACGAGATTTCGATTCCACCGCCGCCTTCT
ATGAAAGGTTGGGCTTCGGAATCGTTTTCCGGGACGCCGGCTGGATGATCCTCCAGCGCGGGGATCTCAT
GCTGGAGTTCTTCGCCCACCCTAGGGGGAGGCTAACTGAAACACGGAAGGAGACAATACCGGAAGGAACC
CGCGCTATGACGGCAATAAAAAGACAGAATAAAACGCACGGTGTTGGGTCGTTTGTTCATAAACGCGGGG
TTCGGTCCCAGGGCTGGCACTCTGTCGATACCCCACCGAGACCCCATTGGGGCCAATACGCCCGCGTTTC
TTCCTTTTCCCCACCCCACCCCCCAAGTTCGGGTGAAGGCCCAGGGCTCGCAGCCAACGTCGGGGCGGCA
GGCCCTGCCATAGCCTCAGGTTACTCATATATACTTTAGATTGATTTAAAACTTCATTTTTAATTTAAAA
GGATCTAGGTGAAGATCCTTTTTGATAATCTCATGACCAAAATCCCTTAACGTGAGTTTTCGTTCCACTG
AGCGTCAGACCCCGTAGAAAAGATCAAAGGATCTTCTTGAGATCCTTTTTTTCTGCGCGTAATCTGCTGC
TTGCAAACAAAAAAACCACCGCTACCAGCGGTGGTTTGTTTGCCGGATCAAGAGCTACCAACTCTTTTTC
CGAAGGTAACTGGCTTCAGCAGAGCGCAGATACCAAATACTGTTCTTCTAGTGTAGCCGTAGTTAGGCCA
CCACTTCAAGAACTCTGTAGCACCGCCTACATACCTCGCTCTGCTAATCCTGTTACCAGTGGCTGCTGCC
AGTGGCGATAAGTCGTGTCTTACCGGGTTGGACTCAAGACGATAGTTACCGGATAAGGCGCAGCGGTCGG
GCTGAACGGGGGGTTCGTGCACACAGCCCAGCTTGGAGCGAACGACCTACACCGAACTGAGATACCTACA
GCGTGAGCTATGAGAAAGCGCCACGCTTCCCGAAGGGAGAAAGGCGGACAGGTATCCGGTAAGCGGCAGG
GTCGGAACAGGAGAGCGCACGAGGGAGCTTCCAGGGGGAAACGCCTGGTATCTTTATAGTCCTGTCGGGT
TTCGCCACCTCTGACTTGAGCGTCGATTTTTGTGATGCTCGTCAGGGGGGCGGAGCCTATGGAAAAACGC
CAGCAACGCGGCCTTTTTACGGTT
